Addgene plasmid #25027: pIS1-miR-206 site
Depositing lab: Bob Weinberg. Depositing organization: Whitehead Institute for Biomedical Research. Publication: A pleiotropically acting microRNA, miR-31, inhibits breast cancer metastasis. Valastyan S, Reinhardt F, Benaich N, Calogrias D, Szasz AM, Wang ZC, Brock JE, Richardson AL, Weinberg RA. Cell. 2009 Jun 12. 137(6):1032-46. 10.1016/j.cell.2009.03.047 PubMed 19524507.
Backbone
  Vector backbone: pIS1
  Backbone manufacturer: David Bartel, Addgene plasmid # 12179
  Backbone size w/o insert (bp): 4085
  Vector type: Mammalian Expression, Luciferase
Growth in bacteria
  Bacterial resistance: Ampicillin, 100 μg/mL
  Growth temperature: 37°C
  Growth strain: DH5alpha
  Copy number: High Copy
Gene/Insert
  Gene/Insert name: synthetic miR-206 site (alt names: miR-206 binding site; miR-206 reporter)
  Insert size (bp): 23
  Cloning method: Restriction Enzyme; 5′ cloning site SacI (unknown if destroyed); 3′ cloning site AgeI (unknown if destroyed)
  Sequencing primers: 5′ Rluc-F (ccaggattcttttccaatgc); 3′ EBV-rev
Terms and licenses: Academic/Nonprofit Terms; Industry Terms: Not Available to Industry
Depositor comments: Renilla luciferase reporter for miR-206 constructed by cloning oligo containing synthetic miR-206 binding site (GCCATTGAGCTCTGGAATGTAAGGAAGTGTGTGGACCGGTGCCATT) into SacI and AgeI sites of the 3’ UTR of a pIS1 vector backbone.
How to cite: pIS1-miR-206 site was a gift from Bob Weinberg (Addgene plasmid # 25027 ; http://n2t.net/addgene:25027 ; RRID:Addgene_25027)
