[The description below was written by a language model from this plasmid's Addgene catalogue record.]
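Description:
pIS1-miR-206 site is a mammalian expression luciferase reporter built on the pIS1 backbone (about 4.1 kb without insert), a vector that expresses Renilla luciferase and provides cloning sites in the 3′ UTR downstream of the luciferase coding region. It is maintained in E. coli as a high-copy plasmid under ampicillin selection. The record does not state the promoter driving Renilla luciferase, the polyadenylation signal, or the specific bacterial origin, and no feature table is available to confirm these elements.

The payload is a 23 bp synthetic miR-206 binding site, introduced as an annealed oligonucleotide between the SacI and AgeI sites of the luciferase 3′ UTR; whether these restriction sites survive cloning is not recorded. Placing the target site in the 3′ UTR makes the Renilla transcript subject to miRNA-mediated repression, so that in cells containing active miR-206 the message is silenced and luciferase output falls, whereas cells lacking the miRNA show higher signal.

The construct therefore acts as a sensor of miR-206 activity in transfected mammalian cells. Such a reporter is typically used to verify functional expression or inhibition of the microRNA, with the signal usually normalised to a second, independent luciferase control. It was deposited in connection with a study of microRNAs that regulate breast cancer metastasis.
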