>Addgene plasmid #25027 | pIS1-miR-206 site | addgene partial sequence | sequence record 30984 | 25027 with Rluc-F
AATACTGAATTTGTCAAAGTAAAAGGTCTTCATTTTTCGCAAGAAGATGCACCTGATGAAATGGGAAAAT
ATATCAAATCGTTCGTTGAGCGAGTTCTCAAAAATGAACAATAATTCTAGGAGCTCTGGAATGTAAGGAA
GTGTGTGGACCGGTCTCGATATCACTACTAGTGTTCTAGAGCGGCCGCTTCGAGCAGACATGATAAGATA
CATTGATGAGTTTGGACAAACCACAACTAGAATGCAGTGAAAAAAATGCTTTATTTGTGAAATTTGTGAT
GCTATTGCTTTATTTGTAACCATTATAAGCTGCAATAAACAAGTTAACAACAACAATTGCATTCATTTTA
TGTTTCAGGTTCAGGGGGAGGTGTGGGAGGTTTTTTAAAGCAAGTAAAACCTCTACAAATGTGGTAAAAT
CGATAAGGATCCAGGTGGCACTTTTCGGGGAAATGTGCGCGGAACCCCTATTTGTTTATTTTTCTAAATA
CATTCAAATATGTATCCGCTCATGAGACAATAACCCTGATAAATGCTTCAATAATATTGAAAAAGGAAGA
GTATGAGTATTCAACATTTCCGTGTCGCCCTTATTCCCTTTTTTGCGGCATTTTGCCTTCCTGTTTTTGC
TCACCCAGAAACGCTGGTGAAAGTAAAAGATGCTGAAGATCAGTNGNGTGCACGAGTGGGTTACATCGAA
CT
